Addgene plasmid #209123: pET28a(+)-SUMO-A'-l4-G
Purpose: Bacterial expression of CC-GEMS ligand SUMO-A'-l4-G
Depositing lab: Tom de Greef. Depositing organization: Technische Universiteit Eindhoven. Publication: Engineering a scalable and orthogonal platform for synthetic communication in mammalian cells. Makri Pistikou AM, Cremers GAO, Nathalia BL, Meuleman TJ, Bogels BWA, Eijkens BV, de Dreu A, Bezembinder MTH, Stassen OMJA, Bouten CCV, Merkx M, Jerala R, de Greef TFA. Nat Commun. 2023 Nov 2;14(1):7001. doi: 10.1038/s41467-023-42810-5. PubMed 37919273.
Backbone
  Vector backbone: pET28a(+)-PT7
  Vector type: Bacterial Expression
Growth in bacteria
  Bacterial resistance: Kanamycin, 50 μg/mL
  Growth temperature: 37°C
  Growth strain: DH5alpha
  Copy number: High Copy
Gene/Insert
  Gene/Insert name: SUMO-A'-l4-G
  Species: Synthetic
  Cloning method: Restriction Enzyme; 5′ cloning site unknown (unknown if destroyed)
Terms and licenses: Academic/Nonprofit Terms; Industry Terms: Not Available to Industry
Depositor comments: CC: coiled-coil; GEMS: Generalized Extracellular Molecule Sensor. Please visit https://doi.org/10.1101/2023.01.18.524631 for bioRxiv preprint.
How to cite: pET28a(+)-SUMO-A'-l4-G was a gift from Tom de Greef (Addgene plasmid # 209123 ; http://n2t.net/addgene:209123 ; RRID:Addgene_209123)
