[The description below was written by a language model from this plasmid's Addgene catalogue record and pLannotate feature annotations shown in this document.]
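Description:
pET28a(+)-SUMO-A'-l4-G is a 5.9 kb bacterial expression plasmid built on a pET28a(+) backbone and intended for producing a synthetic protein ligand in E. coli. It is maintained under kanamycin selection through an aminoglycoside phosphotransferase gene. It replicates from a ColE1/pMB1-type origin, with the pBR322-derived bom and rop elements alongside. The catalogue lists it as high copy, although rop normally moderates copy number. An f1 origin is also present, and the short tetracycline-resistance and AmpR promoter fragments in the annotation appear to be backbone remnants rather than functional markers.

Expression follows the standard pET arrangement. A T7 promoter with an adjacent lac operator and the T7 gene 10 ribosome binding site drives the open reading frame, and a T7 terminator closes the unit. The plasmid-borne lacI gene supplies repressor, so transcription is held off until IPTG induction in a host that provides T7 RNA polymerase.

The coding region begins with a short match that probably reflects an N-terminal His tag, followed by yeast SMT3 (SUMO), a fusion partner commonly used to improve solubility and expression. The roughly 300 bp after SUMO is not annotated and presumably encodes the A'-l4-G portion of the insert, whose composition the record does not detail. Downstream the table shows partial matches to a Strep-tag II and a His tag, suggesting C-terminal affinity handles.

The stated purpose is bacterial production of the ligand SUMO-A'-l4-G for the CC-GEMS system, where CC stands for coiled-coil and GEMS for Generalized Extracellular Molecule Sensor. This platform was developed for orthogonal synthetic communication in mammalian cells.
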