Features (pLannotate 1.2.2; 21 found; start..end, strand, type, name):
     12..440     +  rep_origin     f1 ori (sequence partly withheld): f1 bacteriophage origin of replication; arrow indicates direction of (+) strand synthesis
    493..550     +  promoter       AmpR promoter (fragment): bla
    559..1374    -  CDS            KanR: aminoglycoside phosphotransferase; aph(3')-Ia; confers resistance to kanamycin in bacteria or G418 (Geneticin®) in eukaryotes
   1496..2084    +  rep_origin     ori: high-copy-number ColE1/pMB1/pBR322/pUC origin of replication
   2270..2409    -  misc_feature   bom: basis of mobility region from pBR322
   2511..2702    -  CDS            rop: Rop protein, which maintains plasmids at low copy number; rop
   2719..3099    +  CDS            YPB1_ECOLX: Protein predicted: Swiss-Prot protein existence level 4. From Escherichia coli.
   3171..3462    -  CDS            TcR (fragment): tetracycline efflux protein; tet; confers resistance to tetracycline
   3477..3498    -  protein_bind   CAP binding site: CAP binding activates transcription in the presence of cAMP. E. coli catabolite activator protein
   3511..4593    -  CDS            lacI: lac repressor; lacI; The lac repressor binds to the lac operator to inhibit transcription in E. coli. This inhibition can be relieved by adding lactose or isopropyl-β-D-thiogalactopyranoside (IPTG).
   4594..4671    -  promoter       lacI promoter: lacI
   4679..4958    -  CDS            TcR (fragment): tetracycline efflux protein; tet; confers resistance to tetracycline
   4980..4998    +  promoter       T7 promoter: promoter for bacteriophage T7 RNA polymerase
   4999..5023    +  protein_bind   lac operator: The lac repressor binds to the lac operator to inhibit transcription in E. coli. This inhibition can be relieved by adding lactose or isopropyl-β-D-thiogalactopyranoside (IPTG). lac repressor encoded by lacI
   5038..5060    +  RBS            RBS: efficient ribosome binding site from bacteriophage T7 gene 10 (Olins and Rangwala, 1989)
   5079..5095    +  CDS            capTEV™ (fragment): composite tag for in vivo biotinylation, TEV protease cleavage, and 6xHis tagging
   5124..5414    +  CDS            SMT3: SMT3_YEAST - Experimental evidence at protein level: Swiss-Prot protein existence level 1. Not known; suppressor of MIF2 mutations. From Saccharomyces cerevisiae (strain ATCC 204508 / S288c) (Baker's yeast).
   5721..5743    +  CDS            Strep-Tag II (fragment): peptide that binds Strep-Tactin®, an engineered form of streptavidin
   5764..5781    +  CDS            9xHis (fragment): 9xHis affinity tag
   5791..5840    +  CDS            SET1 (fragment): solubility-enhancement tag derived from T7 phage gene 10B
   5848..5895    +  terminator     T7 terminator: transcription terminator for bacteriophage T7 RNA polymerase
>Addgene plasmid #209123 | pET28a(+)-SUMO-A'-l4-G | addgene full sequence | sequence record 417086 | Addgene NGS Result
TGGCGAATGGG
[124 nt withheld, positions 12-135]
C
[91 nt withheld, positions 137-227]
A
[49 nt withheld, positions 229-277]
CCTTTGACGTTGGAGTCCACGTTCTTT
[37 nt withheld, positions 305-341]
ACCCTATCTCGGTCTATTCTTTTGATTTATAAGGGATTTTGCCGATTTCGGCCTATTGGTTAAAAAATGA
GCTGATTTAACAAAAATTTAACGCGAATTTTAACAAAATATTAACGCTTACAATTTAGGTGGCACTTTTC
GGGGAAATGTGCGCGGAACCCCTATTTGTTTATTTTTCTAAATACATTCAAATATGTATCCGCTCATGAA
TTAATTCTTAGAAAAACTCATCGAGCATCAAATGAAACTGCAATTTATTCATATCAGGATTATCAATACC
ATATTTTTGAAAAAGCCGTTTCTGTAATGAAGGAGAAAACTCACCGAGGCAGTTCCATAGGATGGCAAGA
TCCTGGTATCGGTCTGCGATTCCGACTCGTCCAACATCAATACAACCTATTAATTTCCCCTCGTCAAAAA
TAAGGTTATCAAGTGAGAAATCACCATGAGTGACGACTGAATCCGGTGAGAATGGCAAAAGTTTATGCAT
TTCTTTCCAGACTTGTTCAACAGGCCAGCCATTACGCTCGTCATCAAAATCACTCGCATCAACCAAACCG
TTATTCATTCGTGATTGCGCCTGAGCGAGACGAAATACGCGATCGCTGTTAAAAGGACAATTACAAACAG
GAATCGAATGCAACCGGCGCAGGAACACTGCCAGCGCATCAACAATATTTTCACCTGAATCAGGATATTC
TTCTAATACCTGGAATGCTGTTTTCCCGGGGATCGCAGTGGTGAGTAACCATGCATCATCAGGAGTACGG
ATAAAATGCTTGATGGTCGGAAGAGGCATAAATTCCGTCAGCCAGTTTAGTCTGACCATCTCATCTGTAA
CATCATTGGCAACGCTACCTTTGCCATGTTTCAGAAACAACTCTGGCGCATCGGGCTTCCCATACAATCG
ATAGATTGTCGCACCTGATTGCCCGACATTATCGCGAGCCCATTTATACCCATATAAATCAGCATCCATG
TTGGAATTTAATCGCGGCCTAGAGCAAGACGTTTCCCGTTGAATATGGCTCATAACACCCCTTGTATTAC
TGTTTATGTAAGCAGACAGTTTTATTGTTCATGACCAAAATCCCTTAACGTGAGTTTTCGTTCCACTGAG
CGTCAGACCCCGTAGAAAAGATCAAAGGATCTTCTTGAGATCCTTTTTTTCTGCGCGTAATCTGCTGCTT
GCAAACAAAAAAACCACCGCTACCAGCGGTGGTTTGTTTGCCGGATCAAGAGCTACCAACTCTTTTTCCG
AAGGTAACTGGCTTCAGCAGAGCGCAGATACCAAATACTGTCCTTCTAGTGTAGCCGTAGTTAGGCCACC
ACTTCAAGAACTCTGTAGCACCGCCTACATACCTCGCTCTGCTAATCCTGTTACCAGTGGCTGCTGCCAG
TGGCGATAAGTCGTGTCTTACCGGGTTGGACTCAAGACGATAGTTACCGGATAAGGCGCAGCGGTCGGGC
TGAACGGGGGGTTCGTGCACACAGCCCAGCTTGGAGCGAACGACCTACACCGAACTGAGATACCTACAGC
GTGAGCTATGAGAAAGCGCCACGCTTCCCGAAGGGAGAAAGGCGGACAGGTATCCGGTAAGCGGCAGGGT
CGGAACAGGAGAGCGCACGAGGGAGCTTCCAGGGGGAAACGCCTGGTATCTTTATAGTCCTGTCGGGTTT
CGCCACCTCTGACTTGAGCGTCGATTTTTGTGATGCTCGTCAGGGGGGCGGAGCCTATGGAAAAACGCCA
GCAACGCGGCCTTTTTACGGTTCCTGGCCTTTTGCTGGCCTTTTGCTCACATGTTCTTTCCTGCGTTATC
CCCTGATTCTGTGGATAACCGTATTACCGCCTTTGAGTGAGCTGATACCGCTCGCCGCAGCCGAACGACC
GAGCGCAGCGAGTCAGTGAGCGAGGAAGCGGAAGAGCGCCTGATGCGGTATTTTCTCCTTACGCATCTGT
GCGGTATTTCACACCGCAATGGTGCACTCTCAGTACAATCTGCTCTGATGCCGCATAGTTAAGCCAGTAT
ACACTCCGCTATCGCTACGTGACTGGGTCATGGCTGCGCCCCGACACCCGCCAACACCCGCTGACGCGCC
CTGACGGGCTTGTCTGCTCCCGGCATCCGCTTACAGACAAGCTGTGACCGTCTCCGGGAGCTGCATGTGT
CAGAGGTTTTCACCGTCATCACCGAAACGCGCGAGGCAGCTGCGGTAAAGCTCATCAGCGTGGTCGTGAA
GCGATTCACAGATGTCTGCCTGTTCATCCGCGTCCAGCTCGTTGAGTTTCTCCAGAAGCGTTAATGTCTG
GCTTCTGATAAAGCGGGCCATGTTAAGGGCGGTTTTTTCCTGTTTGGTCACTGATGCCTCCGTGTAAGGG
GGATTTCTGTTCATGGGGGTAATGATACCGATGAAACGAGAGAGGATGCTCACGATACGGGTTACTGATG
ATGAACATGCCCGGTTACTGGAACGTTGTGAGGGTAAACAACTGGCGGTATGGATGCGGCGGGACCAGAG
AAAAATCACTCAGGGTCAATGCCAGCGCTTCGTTAATACAGATGTAGGTGTTCCACAGGGTAGCCAGCAG
CATCCTGCGATGCAGATCCGGAACATAATGGTGCAGGGCGCTGACTTCCGCGTTTCCAGACTTTACGAAA
CACGGAAACCGAAGACCATTCATGTTGTTGCTCAGGTCGCAGACGTTTTGCAGCAGCAGTCGCTTCACGT
TCGCTCGCGTATCGGTGATTCATTCTGCTAACCAGTAAGGCAACCCCGCCAGCCTAGCCGGGTCCTCAAC
GACAGGAGCACGATCATGCGCACCCGTGGGGCCGCCATGCCGGCGATAATGGCCTGCTTCTCGCCGAAAC
GTTTGGTGGCGGGACCAGTGACGAAGGCTTGAGCGAGGGCGTGCAAGATTCCGAATACCGCAAGCGACAG
GCCGATCATCGTCGCGCTCCAGCGAAAGCGGTCCTCGCCGAAAATGACCCAGAGCGCTGCCGGCACCTGT
CCTACGAGTTGCATGATAAAGAAGACAGTCATAAGTGCGGCGACGATAGTCATGCCCCGCGCCCACCGGA
AGGAGCTGACTGGGTTGAAGGCTCTCAAGGGCATCGGTCGAGATCCCGGTGCCTAATGAGTGAGCTAACT
TACATTAATTGCGTTGCGCTCACTGCCCGCTTTCCAGTCGGGAAACCTGTCGTGCCAGCTGCATTAATGA
ATCGGCCAACGCGCGGGGAGAGGCGGTTTGCGTATTGGGCGCCAGGGTGGTTTTTCTTTTCACCAGTGAG
ACGGGCAACAGCTGATTGCCCTTCACCGCCTGGCCCTGAGAGAGTTGCAGCAAGCGGTCCACGCTGGTTT
GCCCCAGCAGGCGAAAATCCTGTTTGATGGTGGTTAACGGCGGGATATAACATGAGCTGTCTTCGGTATC
GTCGTATCCCACTACCGAGATATCCGCACCAACGCGCAGCCCGGACTCGGTAATGGCGCGCATTGCGCCC
AGCGCCATCTGATCGTTGGCAACCAGCATCGCAGTGGGAACGATGCCCTCATTCAGCATTTGCATGGTTT
GTTGAAAACCGGACATGGCACTCCAGTCGCCTTCCCGTTCCGCTATCGGCTGAATTTGATTGCGAGTGAG
ATATTTATGCCAGCCAGCCAGACGCAGACGCGCCGAGACAGAACTTAATGGGCCCGCTAACAGCGCGATT
TGCTGGTGACCCAATGCGACCAGATGCTCCACGCCCAGTCGCGTACCGTCTTCATGGGAGAAAATAATAC
TGTTGATGGGTGTCTGGTCAGAGACATCAAGAAATAACGCCGGAACATTAGTGCAGGCAGCTTCCACAGC
AATGGCATCCTGGTCATCCAGCGGATAGTTAATGATCAGCCCACTGACGCGTTGCGCGAGAAGATTGTGC
ACCGCCGCTTTACAGGCTTCGACGCCGCTTCGTTCTACCATCGACACCACCACGCTGGCACCCAGTTGAT
CGGCGCGAGATTTAATCGCCGCGACAATTTGCGACGGCGCGTGCAGGGCCAGACTGGAGGTGGCAACGCC
AATCAGCAACGACTGTTTGCCCGCCAGTTGTTGTGCCACGCGGTTGGGAATGTAATTCAGCTCCGCCATC
GCCGCTTCCACTTTTTCCCGCGTTTTCGCAGAAACGTGGCTGGCCTGGTTCACCACGCGGGAAACGGTCT
GATAAGAGACACCGGCATACTCTGCGACATCGTATAACGTTACTGGTTTCACATTCACCACCCTGAATTG
ACTCTCTTCCGGGCGCTATCATGCCATACCGCGAAAGGTTTTGCGCCATTCGATGGTGTCCGGGATCTCG
ACGCTCTCCCTTATGCGACTCCTGCATTAGGAAGCAGCCCAGTAGTAGGTTGAGGCCGTTGAGCACCGCC
GCCGCAAGGAATGGTGCATGCAAGGAGATGGCGCCCAACAGTCCCCCGGCCACGGGGCCTGCCACCATAC
CCACGCCGAAACAAGCGCTCATGAGCCCGAAGTGGCGAGCCCGATCTTCCCCATCGGTGATGTCGGCGAT
ATAGGCGCCAGCAACCGCACCTGTGGCGCCGGTGATGCCGGCCACGATGCGTCCGGCGTAGAGGATCGAG
ATCTCGATCCCGCGAAATTAATACGACTCACTATAGGGGAATTGTGAGCGGATAACAATTCCCCTCTAGA
AATAATTTTGTTTAACTTTAAGAAGGAGATATACCATGGGCAGCAGCCATCATCATCATCATCACAGCAG
CGGCACTAGTAGCGGCGGTGGTAGCGATAGCGAAGTCAATCAAGAAGCGAAACCGGAAGTCGAACCGGAA
GTCAAACCGGAAACGCACATCAACCTGAAAGTTAGTGATGGCAGCTCTGAAATTTTCTTTAAAATTAAGA
AAACCACGCCGCTGCGTCGCCTGATGGAAGCGTTTGCCAAACGCCAGGGCAAAGAAATGGATAGCCTGCG
CTTCCTGTATGACGGTATTCGTATCCAGGCGGATCAAGCCCCGGAAGATCTGGACATGGAAGATAACGAC
ATTATCGAAGCGCATCGCGAACAGATTGGCGGCCATATGAGCGGTCCTGGATCCTCTCCGGAAGACAAAA
TTGCGCAGTTGAAACAAAAAATTCAGGCGCTCAAGCAAGAAAATCAACAGTTGGAGGAGGAGAATGCAGC
CCTGGAGTATGGTGGAAGTCGAATTCGGTGGGAATTTCATCACGGGGGTTCGGGTGGTTCAGGCGGCGGT
ACCTCCGGCCCTGGCAGCAGCCCCGAGGACGAGATCCAAGCCCTGGAAGAGAAGAACGCCCAGCTGAAAC
AGGAGATCGCCGCTCTGGAAGAAAAGAACCAGGCCCTGAAGTACGGCGGATCTAAGCTTTGGAGCCACCC
GCAGTTCGAAAAATAAAGCGGCCGCACTCGAGCACCACCACCACCACCACTGAGATCCGGCTGCTAACAA
AGCCCGAAAGGAAGCTGAGTTGGCTGCTGCCACCGCTGAGCAATAACTAGCATAACCCCTTGGGGCCTCT
AAACGGGTCTTGAGGGGTTTTTTGCTGAAAGGAGGAACTATATCCGGAT
